Addgene plasmid #55752: pCS6
Purpose: Produces T7 RNA Polymerase.
Depositing lab: Matthew Bennett. Depositing organization: Rice University. Publication: Stable maintenance of multiple plasmids in E. coli using a single selective marker. Schmidt CM, Shis DL, Nguyen-Huu TD, Bennett MR. ACS Synth Biol. 2012 Oct 19;1(10):445-50. doi: 10.1021/sb3000589. Epub 2012 Sep 4. PubMed 23656183.
Backbone
  Vector backbone: pZS4
  Vector type: Bacterial Expression
Growth in bacteria
  Bacterial resistance: Spectinomycin, 50 μg/mL
  Growth temperature: 37°C
  Growth strain: DH10B
  Copy number: Low Copy
Gene/Insert
  Gene/Insert name: T7 RNA Polymerase
  Species: Escherichia coli
  Insert size (bp): 2652
  Promoter: pBAD
  Cloning method: Ligation Independent Cloning
  Sequencing primers: 5′ GCCCTGCTGCGTAACATCGTT; 3′ GCGATGCTGCTTATCGAATCAAAGCT
Resource information
  A portion of this plasmid was derived from a plasmid made by: Used pTara's (Dr. Kathleen Matthews) T7 RNAP and AraC.
Terms and licenses: Academic/Nonprofit Terms; Industry Terms: Not Available to Industry
How to cite: pCS6 was a gift from Matthew Bennett (Addgene plasmid # 55752 ; http://n2t.net/addgene:55752 ; RRID:Addgene_55752)
