[The description below was written by a language model from this plasmid's Addgene catalogue record, the feature table of its GenBank file and pLannotate feature annotations shown in this document.]
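Description:
pCS6 is a low-copy bacterial expression plasmid built on the pZS4 backbone that supplies arabinose-inducible T7 RNA polymerase in E. coli. It replicates from the pSC101 origin together with the Rep101 (RepA) protein that this origin requires, which accounts for the low copy number. Selection is with spectinomycin through the aadA aminoglycoside adenylyltransferase gene (SmR), which is followed by a lambda t0 terminator. Short fragments annotated as an integrase and a gentamicin acetyltransferase flank the marker region. They are probably remnants of the integron-type cassette from which the resistance gene came, and are unlikely to be functional.

The payload is the T7 RNA polymerase coding sequence (about 2.65 kb) placed downstream of the araBAD (pBAD) promoter, with the araC regulator gene transcribed divergently from it. AraC represses the promoter in the absence of L-arabinose and activates it when the sugar is present, so polymerase production is controlled by the inducer. After the polymerase gene come a short multiple cloning site fragment, a 5S rRNA segment and rrnB T1 terminator sequences, which end transcription. The catalogue lists the insert species as E. coli, but the annotation identifies the polymerase as the bacteriophage T7 enzyme. The record notes that the T7 RNAP and araC portions were taken from pTara.

The plasmid serves as a helper that drives T7-promoter-controlled genes carried on other plasmids, and it comes from work on stably maintaining multiple plasmids in E. coli with a single selective marker. The generated feature table covers the full 7,683 nt sequence, while the accompanying GenBank record covers only a 603 bp portion and carries no feature annotation.
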