Features (pLannotate 1.2.2; 13 found; start..end, strand, type, name):
     10..105     +  CDS            int (fragment): INT2_ECOLX - Protein inferred from homology: Swiss-Prot protein existence level 3. Putative integrase believed to be involved in the insertion of antibiotic resistance genes into plasmids and transposons. From Escherichia coli.
    191..1069    -  CDS            araC: L-arabinose regulatory protein; araC
   1096..1380    +  promoter       araBAD promoter: araBAD; promoter of the L-arabinose operon of E. coli; the araC regulatory gene is transcribed in the opposite direction (Guzman et al., 1995)
   1426..4074    +  CDS            RPOL_BPT7: Experimental evidence at protein level: Swiss-Prot protein existence level 1. Highly processive DNA-dependent RNA polymerase that catalyzes the transcription of class II and class III viral genes. Recognizes a specific promoter sequence and enters first into an 'abortive phase' where very short transcripts are synthesized and released before proceeding to the processive transcription of long RNA chains. Unwinds the double-stranded DNA to expose the coding strand for templating. Participates in the initiation of viral DNA replication presumably by making primers accessible to the DNA polymerase
   4078..4107    +  misc_feature   MCS (fragment): pUC18/19 multiple cloning site
   4191..4306    +  ncRNA          5S rRNA: Accession: RF00001 - 5S ribosomal RNA
   4310..4341    +  terminator     rrnB T1 terminator (fragment): transcription terminator T1 from the E. coli rrnB gene
   4340..4365    +  terminator     rrnB T1 terminator (fragment): Escherichia coli rrnB; transcription terminator T1 from the E. coli rrnB gene
   4903..5853    -  CDS            Rep101: RepA protein needed for replication with the pSC101 origin; rep101
   5901..6123    -  rep_origin     pSC101 ori: low-copy replication origin that requires the Rep101 protein
   6615..6709    -  terminator     lambda t0 terminator: transcription terminator from phage lambda
   6753..7544    -  CDS            SmR: aminoglycoside adenylyltransferase (Murphy, 1985); aadA; confers resistance to spectinomycin and streptomycin
   7551..7607    -  CDS            GmR (fragment): gentamycin acetyltransferase; aacC1; confers resistance to gentamycin
>Addgene plasmid #55752 | pCS6 | addgene full sequence | sequence record 339872 | Addgene NGS Result
TAACAAGCCATGAAAACCGCCACTGCGCCGTTACCACCGCTGCGTTCGGTCAAGGTTCTGGACCAGTTGC
GTGAGCGCATACGCTACTTGCATTACAGCTTACGAAATGTGCCTGTCAAATGGACGAAGCAGGGATTCTG
CAAACCCTATGCTACTCCGTCAAGCCGTCAATTGTCTGATTCGTTACCAATTATGACAACTTGACGGCTA
CATCATTCACTTTTTCTTCACAACCGGCACGGAACTCGCTCGGGCTGGCCCCGGTGCATTTTTTAAATAC
CCGCGAGAAATAGAGTTGATCGTCAAAACCAACATTGCGACCGACGGTGGCGATAGGCATCCGGGTGGTG
CTCAAAAGCAGCTTCGCCTGGCTGATACGTTGGTCCTCGCGCCAGCTTAAGACGCTAATCCCTAACTGCT
GGCGGAAAAGATGTGACAGACGCGACGGCGACAAGCAAACATGCTGTGCGACGCTGGCGATATCAAAATT
GCTGTCTGCCAGGTGATCGCTGATGTACTGACAAGCCTCGCGTACCCGATTATCCATCGGTGGATGGAGC
GACTCGTTAATCGCTTCCATGCGCCGCAGTAACAATTGCTCAAGCAGATTTATCGCCAGCAGCTCCGAAT
AGCGCCCTTCCCCTTGCCCGGCGTTAATGATTTGCCCAAACAGGTCGCTGAAATGCGGCTGGTGCGCTTC
ATCCGGGCGAAAGAACCCCGTATTGGCAAATATTGACGGCCAGTTAAGCCATTCATGCCAGTAGGCGCGC
GGACGAAAGTAAACCCACTGGTGATACCATTCGCGAGCCTCCGGATGACGACCGTAGTGATGAATCTCTC
CTGGCGGGAACAGCAAAATATCACCCGGTCGGCAAACAAATTCTCGTCCCTGATTTTTCACCACCCCCTG
ACCGCGAATGGTGAGATTGAGAATATAACCTTTCATTCCCAGCGGTCGGTCGATAAAAAAATCGAGATAA
CCGTTGGCCTCAATCGGCGTTAAACCCGCCACCAGATGGGCATTAAACGAGTATCCCGGCAGCAGGGGAT
CATTTTGCGCTTCAGCCATACTTTTCATACTCCCGCCATTCAGAGAAGAAACCAATTGTCCATATTGCAT
CAGACATTGCCGTCACTGCGTCTTTTACTGGCTCTTCTCGCTAACCAAACCGGTAACCCCGCTTATTAAA
AGCATTCTGTAACAAAGCGGGACCAAAGCCATGACAAAAACGCGTAACAAAAGTGTCTATAATCACGGCA
GAAAAGTCCACATTGATTATTTGCACGGCGTCACACTTTGCTATGCCATAGCATTTTTATCCATAAGATT
AGCGGATCCTACCTGACGCTTTTTATCGCAACTCTCTACTGTTTCTCCATACCCGTTTTTTTGGGCTAGC
GAATTCGAGCTCAAGAGGATACCATATGAACACGATTAACATCGCTAAGAACGACTTCTCTGACATCGAA
CTGGCTGCTATCCCGTTCAACACTCTGGCTGACCATTACGGTGAGCGTTTAGCTCGCGAACAGTTGGCCC
TTGAGCATGAGTCTTACGAGATGGGTGAAGCACGCTTCCGCAAGATGTTTGAGCGTCAACTTAAAGCTGG
TGAGGTTGCGGATAACGCTGCCGCCAAGCCTCTCATCACTACCCTACTCCCTAAGATGATTGCACGCATC
AACGACTGGTTTGAGGAAGTGAAAGCTAAGCGCGGCAAGCGCCCGACAGCCTTCCAGTTCCTGCAAGAAA
TCAAGCCGGAAGCCGTAGCGTACATCACCATTAAGACCACTCTGGCTTGCCTAACCAGTGCTGACAATAC
AACCGTTCAGGCTGTAGCAAGCGCAATCGGTCGGGCCATTGAGGACGAGGCTCGCTTCGGTCGTATCCGT
GACCTTGAAGCTAAGCACTTCAAGAAAAACGTTGAGGAACAACTCAACAAGCGCGTAGGGCACGTCTACA
AGAAAGCATTTATGCAAGTTGTCGAGGCTGACATGCTCTCTAAGGGTCTACTCGGTGGCGAGGCGTGGTC
TTCGTGGCATAAGGAAGACTCTATTCATGTAGGAGTACGCTGCATCGAGATGCTCATTGAGTCAACCGGA
ATGGTTAGCTTACACCGCCAAAATGCTGGCGTAGTAGGTCAAGACTCTGAGACTATCGAACTCGCACCTG
AATACGCTGAGGCTATCGCAACCCGTGCAGGTGCGCTGGCTGGCATCTCTCCGATGTTCCAACCTTGCGT
AGTTCCTCCTAAGCCGTGGACTGGCATTACTGGTGGTGGCTATTGGGCTAACGGTCGTCGTCCTCTGGCG
CTGGTGCGTACTCACAGTAAGAAAGCACTGATGCGCTACGAAGACGTTTACATGCCTGAGGTGTACAAAG
CGATTAACATTGCGCAAAACACCGCATGGAAAATCAACAAGAAAGTCCTAGCGGTCGCCAACGTAATCAC
CAAGTGGAAGCATTGTCCGGTCGAGGACATCCCTGCGATTGAGCGTGAAGAACTCCCGATGAAACCGGAA
GACATCGACATGAATCCTGAGGCTCTCACCGCGTGGAAACGTGCTGCCGCTGCTGTGTACCGCAAGGACA
AGGCTCGCAAGTCTCGCCGTATCAGCCTTGAGTTCATGCTTGAGCAAGCCAATAAGTTTGCTAACCATAA
GGCCATCTGGTTCCCTTACAACATGGACTGGCGCGGTCGTGTTTACGCTGTGTCAATGTTCAACCCGCAA
GGTAACGATATGACCAAAGGACTGCTTACGCTGGCGAAAGGTAAACCAATCGGTAAGGAAGGTTACTACT
GGCTGAAAATCCACGGTGCAAACTGTGCGGGTGTCGATAAGGTTCCGTTCCCTGAGCGCATCAAGTTCAT
TGAGGAAAACCACGAGAACATCATGGCTTGCGCTAAGTCTCCACTGGAGAACACTTGGTGGGCTGAGCAA
GATTCTCCGTTCTGCTTCCTTGCGTTCTGCTTTGAGTACGCTGGGGTACAGCACCACGGCCTGAGCTATA
ACTGCTCCCTTCCGCTGGCGTTTGACGGGTCTTGCTCTGGCATCCAGCACTTCTCCGCGATGCTCCGAGA
TGAGGTAGGTGGTCGCGCGGTTAACTTGCTTCCTAGTGAAACCGTTCAGGACATCTACGGGATTGTTGCT
AAGAAAGTCAACGAGATTCTACAAGCAGACGCAATCAATGGGACCGATAACGAAGTAGTTACCGTGACCG
ATGAGAACACTGGTGAAATCTCTGAGAAAGTCAAGCTGGGCACTAAGGCACTGGCTGGTCAATGGCTGGC
TTACGGTGTTACTCGCAGTGTGACTAAGCGTTCAGTCATGACGCTGGCTTACGGGTCCAAAGAGTTCGGC
TTCCGTCAACAAGTGCTGGAAGATACCATTCAGCCAGCTATTGATTCCGGCAAGGGTCTGATGTTCACTC
AGCCGAATCAGGCTGCTGGATACATGGCTAAGCTGATTTGGGAATCTGTGAGCGTGACGGTGGTAGCTGC
GGTTGAAGCAATGAACTGGCTTAAGTCTGCTGCTAAGCTGCTGGCTGCTGAGGTCAAAGATAAGAAGACT
GGAGAGATTCTTCGCAAGCGTTGCGCTGTGCATTGGGTAACTCCTGATGGTTTCCCTGTGTGGCAGGAAT
ACAAGAAGCCTATTCAGACGCGCTTGAACCTGATGTTCCTCGGTCAGTTCCGCTTACAGCCTACCATTAA
CACCAACAAAGATAGCGAGATTGATGCACACAAACAGGAGTCTGGTATCGCTCCTAACTTTGTACACAGC
CAAGACGGTAGCCACCTTCGTAAGACTGTAGTGTGGGCACACGAGAAGTACGGAATCGAATCTTTTGCAC
TGATTCACGACTCCTTCGGTACCATTCCGGCTGACGCTGCGAACCTGTTCAAAGCAGTGCGCGAAACTAT
GGTTGACACATATGAGTCTTGTGATGTACTGGCTGATTTCTACGACCAGTTCGCTGACCAGTTGCACGAG
TCTCAATTGGACAAAATGCCAGCACTTCCGGCTAAAGGTAACTTGAACCTCCGTGACATCTTAGAGTCGG
ACTTCGCGTTCGCGTAATCTAGAGTCGACCTGCAGGCATGCAAGCTTGGCTGTTTTGGCGGATGAGAGAA
GATTTTCAGCCTGATACAGATTAAATCAGAACGCAGAAGCGGTCTGATAAAACAGAATTTGCCTGGCGGC
AGTAGCGCGGTGGTCCCACCTGACCCCATGCCGAACTCAGAAGTGAAACGCCGTAGCGCCGATGGTAGTG
TGGGGTCTCCCCATGCGAGAGTAGGGAACTGCCAGGCATCAAATAAAACGAAAGGCTCAGTCGAAAGACT
GAACGCTCTCCTGAGTAGGACAAATCCGCCGCCCTAGACCTAGGGTACGGGTTTTGCTGCCCGCAAACGG
GCTGTTCTGGTGTTGCTAGTTTGTTATCAGAATCGCAGATCCGGCTTCAGCCGGTTTGCCGGCTGAAAGC
GCTATTTCTTCCAGAATTGCCATGATTTTTTCCCCACGGGAGGCGTCACTGGCTCCCGTGTTGTCGGCAG
CTTTGATTCGATAAGCAGCATCGCCTGTTTCAGGCTGTCTATGTGTGACTGTTGAGCTGTAACAAGTTGT
CTCAGGTGTTCAATTTCATGTTCTAGTTGCTTTGTTTTACTGGTTTCACCTGTTCTATTAGGTGTTACAT
GCTGTTCATCTGTTACATTGTCGATCTGTTCATGGTGAACAGCTTTGAATGCACCAAAAACTCGTAAAAG
CTCTGATGTATCTATCTTTTTTACACCGTTTTCATCTGTGCATATGGACAGTTTTCCCTTTGATATGTAA
CGGTGAACAGTTGTTCTACTTTTGTTTGTTAGTCTTGATGCTTCACTGATAGATACAAGAGCCATAAGAA
CCTCAGATCCTTCCGTATTTAGCCAGTATGTTCTCTAGTGTGGTTCGTTGTTTTTGCGTGAGCCATGAGA
ACGAACCATTGAGATCATACTTACTTTGCATGTCACTCAAAAATTTTGCCTCAAAACTGGTGAGCTGAAT
TTTTGCAGTTAAAGCATCGTGTAGTGTTTTTCTTAGTCCGTTATGTAGGTAGGAATCTGATGTAATGGTT
GTTGGTATTTTGTCACCATTCATTTTTATCTGGTTGTTCTCAAGTTCGGTTACGAGATCCATTTGTCTAT
CTAGTTCAACTTGGAAAATCAACGTATCAGTCGGGCGGCCTCGCTTATCAACCACCAATTTCATATTGCT
GTAAGTGTTTAAATCTTTACTTATTGGTTTCAAAACCCATTGGTTAAGCCTTTTAAACTCATGGTAGTTA
TTTTCAAGCATTAACATGAACTTAAATTCATCAAGGCTAATCTCTATATTTGCCTTGTGAGTTTTCTTTT
GTGTTAGTTCTTTTAATAACCACTCATAAATCCTCATAGAGTATTTGTTTTCAAAAGACTTAACATGTTC
CAGATTATATTTTATGAATTTTTTTAACTGGAAAAGATAAGGCAATATCTCTTCACTAAAAACTAATTCT
AATTTTTCGCTTGAGAACTTGGCATAGTTTGTCCACTGGAAAATCTCAAAGCCTTTAACCAAAGGATTCC
TGATTTCCACAGTTCTCGTCATCAGCTCTCTGGTTGCTTTAGCTAATACACCATAAGCATTTTCCCTACT
GATGTTCATCATCTGAGCGTATTGGTTATAAGTGAACGATACCGTCCGTTCTTTCCTTGTAGGGTTTTCA
ATCGTGGGGTTGAGTAGTGCCACACAGCATAAAATTAGCTTGGTTTCATGCTCCGTTAAGTCATAGCGAC
TAATCGCTAGTTCATTTGCTTTGAAAACAACTAATTCAGACATACATCTCAATTGGTCTAGGTGATTTTA
ATCACTATACCAATTGAGATGGGCTAGTCAATGATAATTACTAGTCCTTTTCCTTTGAGTTGTGGGTATC
TGTAAATTCTGCTAGACCTTTGCTGGAAAACTTGTAAATTCTGCTAGACCCTCTGTAAATTCCGCTAGAC
CTTTGTGTGTTTTTTTTGTTTATATTCAAGTGGTTATAATTTATAGAATAAAGAAAGAATAAAAAAAGAT
AAAAAGAATAGATCCCAGCCCTGTGTATAACTCACTACTTTAGTCAGTTCCGCAGTATTACAAAAGGATG
TCGCAAACGCTGTTTGCTCCTCTACAAAACAGACCTTAAAACCCTAAAGGCTTAAGTAGCACCCTCGCAA
GCTCGGGCAAATCGCTGAATATTCCTTTTGTCTCCGACCATCAGGCACCTGAGTCGCTGTCTTTTTCGTG
ACATTCAGTTCGCTGCGCTCACGGCTCTGGCAGTGAATGGGGGTAAATGGCACTACAGGCGCCTTTTATG
GATTCATGCAAGGAAACTACCCATAATACAAGAAAAGCCCGTCACGGGCTTCTCAGGGCGTTTTATGGCG
GGTCTGCTATGTGGTGCTATCTGACTTTTTGCTGTTCAGCAGTTCCTGCCCTCTGATTTTCCAGTCTGAC
CACTTCGGATTATCCCGTGACAGGTCATTCAGACTGGCTAATGCACCCAGTAAGGCAGCGGTATCATCAA
CAGGCTTACCCGTCTTACTGTCCCTAGTGCTTGGATTCTCACCAATAAAAAACGCCCGGCGGCAACCGAG
CGTTCTGAACAAATCCAGATGGAGTTCTGAGGTCATTACTGGATCTATCAACAGGAGTCCAAGCGAGCTC
GATATCCGTCGGCTTGAACGAATTGTTAGACATTATTTGCCGACTACCTTGGTGATCTCGCCTTTCACGT
AGTGGACAAATTCTTCCAACTGATCTGCGCGCGAGGCCAAGCGATCTTCTTCTTGTCCAAGATAAGCCTG
TCTAGCTTCAAGTATGACGGGCTGATACTGGGCCGGCAGGCGCTCCATTGCCCAGTCGGCAGCGACATCC
TTCGGCGCGATTTTGCCGGTTACTGCGCTGTACCAAATGCGGGACAACGTAAGCACTACATTTCGCTCAT
CGCCAGCCCAGTCGGGCGGCGAGTTCCATAGCGTTAAGGTTTCATTTAGCGCCTCAAATAGATCCTGTTC
AGGAACCGGATCAAAGAGTTCCTCCGCCGCTGGACCTACCAAGGCAACGCTATGTTCTCTTGCTTTTGTC
AGCAAGATAGCCAGATCAATGTCGATCGTGGCTGGCTCGAAGATACCTGCAAGAATGTCATTGCGCTGCC
ATTCTCCAAATTGCAGTTCGCGCTTAGCTGGATAACGCCACGGAATGATGTCGTCGTGCACAACAATGGT
GACTTCTACAGCGCGGAGAATCTCGCTCTCTCCAGGGGAAGCCGAAGTTTCCAAAAGGTCGTTGATCAAA
GCTCGCCGCGTTGTTTCATCAAGCCTTACGGTCACCGTAACCAGCAAATCAATATCACTGTGTGGCTTCA
GGCCGCCATCCACTGCGGAGCCGTACAAATGTACGGCCAGCAACGTCGGTTCGAGATGGCGCTCGATGAC
GCCAACTACCTCTGATAGTTGAGTCGATACTTCGGCGATCACCGCTTCCCTCATGATGTTTAACTTTGTT
TTAGGGCGACTGCCCTGCTGCGTAACATCGTTGCTGCTCCATAACATCAAACATCGACCCACGGCGTAAC
GCGCTTGCTGCTTGGATGCCCGAGGCATAGACTGTACCCCAAAAAAACAGTCA
