LOCUS       Exported 603 bp ds-DNA linear SYN 25-MAY-2021
DEFINITION  Produces T7 RNA Polymerase..
ACCESSION   .
VERSION     .
KEYWORDS    pCS6
SOURCE      synthetic DNA construct
  ORGANISM  synthetic DNA construct
REFERENCE   1 (bases 1 to 603)
  AUTHORS   Schmidt CM, Shis DL, Nguyen-Huu TD, Bennett MR
  TITLE     Stable maintenance of multiple plasmids in E. coli using a single
            selective marker.
  JOURNAL   ACS Synth Biol. 2012 Oct 19;1(10):445-50. doi: 10.1021/sb3000589.
            Epub 2012 Sep 4.
  PUBMED    23656183
REFERENCE   2 (bases 1 to 603)
  AUTHORS   .
  TITLE     Direct Submission
  JOURNAL   Exported May 25, 2021 from SnapGene Server 1.1.58
            http://www.snapgene.com
FEATURES             Location/Qualifiers
     source          1..603
                     /organism="synthetic DNA construct"
                     /mol_type="other DNA"
ORIGIN
        1 atccgccaaa acagccaagc ttgcatgcct gcaggtcgac tctagattac gcgaacgcga
       61 agtccgactc taagatgtca cggaggttca agttaccttt agccggaagt gctggcattt
      121 tgtccaattg agactcgtgc aactggtcag cgaactggtc gtagaaatca gccagtacat
      181 cacaagactc atatgtgtca accatagttt cgcgcactgc tttgaacagg ttcgcagcgt
      241 cagccggaat ggtaccgaag gagtcgtgaa tcagtgcaaa agattcgatt ccgtacttct
      301 cgtgtgccca cactacagtc ttacgaaggt ggctaccgtc ttggctgtgt acaaagttag
      361 gagcgatacc agactcctgt ttgtgtgcat caatctcgct atctttgttg gtgttaatgg
      421 taggctgtaa gcggaactga ccgaggaaca tcaggttcaa gcgcgtctga ataggcttct
      481 tgtattcctg ccacacaggg aaaccatcag gagttaccca atgcacagcg caacgcttgc
      541 gaagaatctc tccagtcttc ttatctttga cctcagcagc cagcagctta gcagcagact
      601 taa
//
