>Addgene plasmid #55752 | pCS6 | addgene partial sequence | sequence record 91772 | pBAD-F 5'-ATGCCATAGCATTTTTATCC-3'
ACGCTTTTTATCGCAACTCTCTACTGTTTCTCCATACCCGTTTTTTTGGGCTAGCGAATTCGAGCTCAAG
AGGATACCATATGAACACGATTAACATCGCTAAGAACGACTTCTCTGACATCGAACTGGCTGCTATCCCG
TTCAACACTCTGGCTGACCATTACGGTGAGCGTTTAGCTCGCGAACAGTTGGCCCTTGAGCATGAGTCTT
ACGAGATGGGTGAAGCACGCTTCCGCAAGATGTTTGAGCGTCAACTTAAAGCTGGTGAGGTTGCGGATAA
CGCTGCCGCCAAGCCTCTCATCACTACCCTACTCCCTAAGATGATTGCACGCATCAACGACTGGTTTGAG
GAAGTGAAAGCTAAGCGCGGCAAGCGCCCGACAGCCTTCCAGTTCCTGCAAGAAATCAAGCCGGAAGCCG
TAGCGTACATCACCATTAAGACCACTCTGGCTTGCCTAACCAGTGCTGACAATACAACCGTTCAGGCTGT
AGCAAGCGCAATCGGTCGGGCCATTGAGGACGAGGCTCGCTTCGGTCGTATCCGTGACCTTGAAGCTAAG
CACTTCAAGAAAAACGTTGAGGAACAACTCAACAAGCGCGTAGGGCACGTCTACAAGAAAGCATTTATGC
AAGTTGTCGAGGCTGACATGCTCTCTAAGGGTCTACTCGGTGGCGAGGCGTGGTCTTCGTGGCATAAGGA
AGACTCTATTCATGTAGGAGTACGCTGCATCGAGATGCTCATTGAGTCAACCGGAATGGTTAGCTTACAC
CGCCAAAATGCTGGCGTAGTAGGTCAAGACTCTGAGACTATCGAACTCGCACCTGAATACGCTGAGGCTA
TCGCAACCCGTGCAGGTGCGCTGGCTGGCATCTCTCCGATGTTCCAACCTTGCGTAGTTCCTCCTAAGCC
GTGGACTGGCATTACTGGTGGTGGCTATTGGGCTAACGGTCGTCGTCCTC
