>Addgene plasmid #55752 | pCS6 | addgene partial sequence | sequence record 105918 | T7RNAP-internal 5'-CTGGCGTAGTAGGTCAAG-3'
TACGCTGAGGCTATCGCAACCCGTGCAGGTGCGCTGGCTGGCATCTCTCCGATGTTCCAACCTTGCGTAG
TTCCTCCTAAGCCGTGGACTGGCATTACTGGTGGTGGCTATTGGGCTAACGGTCGTCGTCCTCTGGCGCT
GGTGCGTACTCACAGTAAGAAAGCACTGATGCGCTACGAAGACGTTTACATGCCTGAGGTGTACAAAGCG
ATTAACATTGCGCAAAACACCGCATGGAAAATCAACAAGAAAGTCCTAGCGGTCGCCAACGTAATCACCA
AGTGGAAGCATTGTCCGGTCGAGGACATCCCTGCGATTGAGCGTGAAGAACTCCCGATGAAACCGGAAGA
CATCGACATGAATCCTGAGGCTCTCACCGCGTGGAAACGTGCTGCCGCTGCTGTGTACCGCAAGGACAAG
GCTCGCAAGTCTCGCCGTATCAGCCTTGAGTTCATGCTTGAGCAAGCCAATAAGTTTGCTAACCATAAGG
CCATCTGGTTCCCTTACAACATGGACTGGCGCGGTCGTGTTTACGCTGTGTCAATGTTCAACCCGCAAGG
TAACGATATGACCAAAGGACTGCTTACGCTGGCGAAAGGTAAACCAATCGGTAAGGAAGGTTACTACTGG
CTGAAAATCCACGGTGCAAACTGTGCGGGTGTCGATAAGGTTCCGTTCCCTGAGCGCATCAAGTTCATTG
A
